Addgene plasmid #186885: pTRE3G-NS3/4A S139A
Purpose: Doxycycline-dependent expression of catalytically inactive NS3/4A protease gene (S140A) in mammalian cells by retroviral transduction
Depositing lab: Jonathan Kagan. Depositing organization: Boston Children's Hospital. Publication: Species-specific self-DNA detection mechanisms by mammalian cyclic GMP-AMP synthases. Mosallanejad K, Kennedy SN, Bahleda KM, Slavik KM, Zhou W, Govande AA, Hancks DC, Kranzusch PJ, Kagan JC. Sci Immunol. 2023 Jan 20;8(79):eabp9765. doi: 10.1126/sciimmunol.abp9765. Epub 2023 Jan 20. PubMed 36662885.
Backbone
  Vector backbone: pRetroX-TRE3G Vector
  Backbone manufacturer: Takara Bio
  Backbone size w/o insert (bp): 6600
  Vector type: Retroviral
  Selectable markers: Puromycin
Growth in bacteria
  Bacterial resistance: Ampicillin, 100 μg/mL
  Growth temperature: 37°C
  Growth strain: NEB Stable
  Copy number: High Copy
Gene/Insert
  Gene/Insert name: HCV NS3/4A protease with S139A mutation (alt names: NS3/4A; NS3)
  Species: Hepatitis C virus
  Insert size (bp): 2067
  Mutation: S139A
  Promoter: TRE3G
  Cloning method: Ligation Independent Cloning
  Sequencing primers: 5′ pCEP_Fw (agagctcgtttagtgaaccg); 3′ MSCV_Rv (cagcggggctgctaaagcgcatgc)
Terms and licenses: Academic/Nonprofit Terms; Industry Terms: Not Available to Industry
Depositor comments: Contains Kozak sequence (gccacc) before start codon. S139A: Catalytically inactive mutant. Please visit https://www.biorxiv.org/content/10.1101/2022.03.09.483681v2 for bioRxiv preprint.
How to cite: pTRE3G-NS3/4A S139A was a gift from Jonathan Kagan (Addgene plasmid # 186885 ; http://n2t.net/addgene:186885 ; RRID:Addgene_186885)
