[The description below was written by a language model from this plasmid's Addgene catalogue record and pLannotate feature annotations shown in this document.]
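Description:
pTRE3G-NS3/4A S139A is a gammaretroviral expression plasmid built on the Takara pRetroX-TRE3G backbone, designed to deliver a doxycycline-inducible copy of a catalytically inactive hepatitis C virus NS3/4A protease into mammalian cells by retroviral transduction. In bacteria it is maintained through a high-copy ColE1/pUC-type origin and selected with ampicillin via the β-lactamase gene. The annotated sequence is about 8.7 kb, consistent with the stated backbone and a roughly 2.1 kb insert.

The viral genome is transcribed in packaging cells from a hybrid CMV enhancer/promoter fused to a truncated 5' LTR, followed by a packaging signal and a truncated, start-codon-less gag fragment that supports efficient encapsidation. The 3' LTR carries a U3 deletion, so the integrated provirus is self-inactivating and transcription of the payload depends on internal promoters. The first of these is the TRE3GV promoter, a third-generation Tet-responsive element that is active only when a Tet-On 3G transactivator, supplied separately, binds in the presence of doxycycline. It drives the NS3/4A coding sequence, which is preceded by a Kozak sequence and detected in the feature table as a fragment of the HCV genotype 1a polyprotein; the automated functional note there refers to the polymerase and does not describe this segment. The serine-to-alanine substitution at the active site is recorded as S139A in the name and insert fields, though the purpose line writes S140A. Downstream, a mouse PGK promoter drives puromycin N-acetyltransferase for selecting transduced cells.

The construct most plausibly serves as a protease-dead control for inducible expression of active NS3/4A, although the record does not describe the matching wild-type plasmid. It was deposited with a study of self-DNA sensing by mammalian cGAS enzymes.
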