Features (pLannotate 1.2.2; 18 found; start..end, strand, type, name):
    330..533     +  promoter       CMV promoter: human cytomegalovirus (CMV) immediate early promoter
    534..709     +  LTR            5' LTR (truncated): truncated long terminal repeat from Moloney murine sarcoma virus
    831..1105    +  misc_feature   MESV Ψ (fragment): packaging signal of murine embryonic stem cell virus
   1172..1588    +  CDS            gag (truncated): truncated Moloney murine leukemia virus (MMLV) gag gene lacking the start codon
   1628..1977    +  promoter       TRE3GV promoter: 3rd-generation Tet-responsive promoter that can be activated by binding of Tet-On® 3G, optimized for retroviral and lentiviral vectors
   1990..4206    +  CDS            POLG_HCV1 (fragment): Experimental evidence at protein level: Swiss-Prot protein existence level 1. [RNA-directed RNA polymerase]: RNA-dependent RNA polymerase that performs primer-template recognition and RNA synthesis during viral replication. From Hepatitis C virus genotype 1a (isolate 1) (HCV).
   4081..4578    +  promoter       PGK promoter: mouse phosphoglycerate kinase 1 promoter
   4599..5198    +  CDS            PuroR: puromycin N-acetyltransferase; pac from Streptomyces alboniger; confers resistance to puromycin
   5265..5337    +  CDS            env (fragment): murine leukemia virus gPr80 envelope polyprotein precursor; env; proteolytically cleaved into gp70SU and p15TM subunits
   5379..5804    +  LTR            3' LTR (ΔU3): self-inactivating 3' long terminal repeat (LTR) from Moloney murine leukemia virus
   5873..5913    +  CDS            rop (fragment): Rop protein, which maintains plasmids at low copy number; rop
   6015..6053    +  misc_feature   bom (fragment): basis of mobility region from pBR322
   6070..6399    +  promoter       SV40 promoter: SV40 enhancer and early promoter
   6405..6506    +  misc_feature   bom (fragment): basis of mobility region from pBR322
   6692..7280    -  rep_origin     ori: high-copy-number ColE1/pMB1/pBR322/pUC origin of replication
   7451..8311    -  CDS            AmpR: β-lactamase; bla; confers resistance to ampicillin, carbenicillin, and related antibiotics
   8312..8416    -  promoter       AmpR promoter: bla
   8602..329     +  enhancer       CMV enhancer (across the origin): human cytomegalovirus immediate early enhancer
>Addgene plasmid #186885 | pTRE3G-NS3/4A S139A | addgene full sequence | sequence record 366483 | Addgene Partial NGS Result
TTCATAGCCCATATATGGAGTTCCGCGTTACATAACTTACGGTAAATGGCCCGCCTGGCTGACCGCCCAA
CGACCCCCGCCCATTGACGTCAATAATGACGTATGTTCCCATAGTAACGCCAATAGGGACTTTCCATTGA
CGTCAATGGGTGGAGTATTTACGGTAAACTGCCCACTTGGCAGTACATCAAGTGTATCATATGCCAAGTA
CGCCCCCTATTGACGTCAATGACGGTAAATGGCCCGCCTGGCATTATGCCCAGTACATGACCTTATGGGA
CTTTCCTACTTGGCAGTACATCTACGTATTAGTCATCGCTATTACCATGGTGATGCGGTTTTGGCAGTAC
ATCAATGGGCGTGGATAGCGGTTTGACTCACGGGGATTTCCAAGTCTCCACCCCATTGACGTCAATGGGA
GTTTGTTTTGGCACCAAAATCAACGGGACTTTCCAAAATGTCGTAACAACTCCGCCCCATTGACGCAAAT
GGGCGGTAGGCGTGTACGGTGGGAGGTCTATATAAGCAGAGCTCAATAAAAGAGCCCACAACCCCTCACT
CGGCGCGCCAGTCTTCCGATAGACTGCGTCGCCCGGGTACCCGTATTCCCAATAAAGCCTCTTGCTGTTT
GCATCCGAATCGTGGTCTCGCTGTTCCTTGGGAGGGTCTCCTCTGAGTGATTGACTACCCACGACGGGGG
TCTTTCATTTGGGGGCTCGTCCGGGATTTGGAGACCCCTGCCCAGGGACCACCGACCCACCACCGGGAGG
TAAGCTGGCCAGCAACTTATCTGTGTCTGTCCGATTGTCTAGTGTCTATGTTTGATGTTATGCGCCTGCG
TCTGTACTAGTTAGCTAACTAGCTCTGTATCTGGCGGACCCGTGGTGGAACTGACGAGTTCTGAACACCC
GGCCGCAACCCTGGGAGACGTCCCAGGGACTTTGGGGGCCGTTTTTGTGGCCCGACCTGAGGAAGGGAGT
CGATGTGGAATCCGACCCCGTCAGGATATGTGGTTCTGGTAGGAGACGAGAACCTAAAACAGTTCCCGCC
TCCGTCTGAATTTTTGCTTTCGGTTTGGAACCGAAGCCGCGCGTCTTGTCTGCTGCAGCGCTGCAGCATC
GTTCTGTGTTGTCTCTGTCTGACTGTGTTTCTGTATTTGTCTGAAAATTAGGGCCAGACTGTTACCACTC
CCTTAAGTTTGACCTTAGGTCACTGGAAAGATGTCGAGCGGATCGCTCACAACCAGTCGGTAGATGTCAA
GAAGAGACGTTGGGTTACCTTCTGCTCTGCAGAATGGCCAACCTTTAACGTCGGATGGCCGCGAGACGGC
ACCTTTAACCGAGACCTCATCACCCAGGTTAAGATCAAGGTCTTTTCACCTGGCCCGCATGGACACCCAG
ACCAGGTCCCCTACATCGTGACCTGGGAAGCCTTGGCTTTTGACCCCCCTCCCTGGGTCAAGCCCTTTGT
ACACCCTAAGCCTCCGCCTCCTCTTCCTCCATCCGCCCCGTCTCTCCCCCTTGAACCTCCTCGTTCGACC
CCGCCTCGATCCTCCCTTTATCCAGCCCTCACTCCTTCTCTAGGCGCCGGAATTGAAGATCTCGATGAGG
CCCTTTCGTCTTCACTCGAGTTTACTCCCTATCAGTGATAGAGAACGTATGAAGAGTTTACTCCCTATCA
GTGATAGAGAACGTATGCAGACTTTACTCCCTATCAGTGATAGAGAACGTATAAGGAGTTTACTCCCTAT
CAGTGATAGAGAACGTATGACCAGTTTACTCCCTATCAGTGATAGAGAACGTATCTACAGTTTACTCCCT
ATCAGTGATAGAGAACGTATATCCAGTTTACTCCCTATCAGTGATAGAGAACGTATGTCGAGGTAGGCGT
GTACGGTGGGCGCCTATAAAAGCAGAGCTCGTTTAGTGAACCGTCAGATCGCCTGGAGCAATTCCACAAC
ACTTTTGTCTTATACTTGGATCCGCCACCATGGCGCCTATCACGGCCTACTCCCAACAGACGCGAGGCCT
ACTTGGCTGCATCATCACTAGCCTCACAGGCCGGGACAGGAACCAGGTCGAGGGGGAGGTCCAAGTGGTC
TCCACCGCAACACAATCTTTCCTGGCGACCTGCGTCAATGGCGTGTGTTGGACTGTCTATCATGGTGCCG
GCTCAAAGACCCTTGCCGGCCCAAAGGGCCCAATCACCCAAATGTACACCAATGTGGACCAGGACCTCGT
CGGCTGGCAAGCGCCCCCCGGGGCGCGTTCCTTGACACCATGCACCTGCGGCAGCTCGGACCTTTACTTG
GTCACGAGGCATGCCGATGTCATTCCGGTGCGCCGGCGGGGCGACAGCAGGGGGAGCCTACTCTCCCCCA
GGCCCGTCTCCTACTTGAAGGGCTCCGCGGGCGGTCCACTGCTCTGCCCCTCGGGGCACGCTGTGGGCAT
CTTTCGGGCTGCCGTGTGCACCCGAGGGGTTGCGAAGGCGGTGGACTTTGTACCCGTCGAGTCTATGGGA
ACCACTATGCGGTCCCCGGTCTTCACGGACAACTCGTCCCCTCCGGCCGTACCGCAGACATTCCAGGTGG
CCCATCTACACGCCCCTACTGGTAGCGGCAAGAGCACTAAGGTGCCGGCTGCGTATGCAGCCCAAGGGTA
TAAGGTGCTTGTCCTGAACCCGTCCGTCGCCGCCACCCTAGGTTTCGGGGCGTATATGTCTAAGGCACAT
GGTATCGACCCTAACATCAGAATCGGGGTAAGGACCATCACCACGGGTGCCCCCATCACGTACTCCACCT
ATGGCAAGTTTCTTGCCGACGGTGGTTGCTCTGGGGGCGCCTATGACATCATAATATGTGATGAGTGCCA
CTCAACTGACTCGACCACTATCCTGGGCATCGGCACAGTCCTGGACCAAGCGGAGACGGCTGGAGCGCGA
CTCGTCGTGCTCGCCACCGCTACGCCTCCGGGATCGGTCACCGTGCCACATCCAAACATCGAGGAGGTGG
CTCTGTCCAGCACTGGAGAAATCCCCTTTTATGGCAAAGCCATCCCCATCGAGACCATCAAGGGGGGGAG
GCACCTCATTTTCTGCCATTCCAAGAAGAAATGTGATGAGCTCGCCGCGAAGCTGTCCGGCCTCGGACTC
AATGCTGTAGCATATTACCGGGGCCTTGATGTATCCGTCATACCAACTAGCGGAGACGTCATTGTCGTAG
CAACGGACGCTCTAATGACGGGCTTTACCGGTGACTTCGACTCAGTGATCGACTGCAATACATGTGTCAC
CCAGACAGTCGACTTCAGCCTGGACCCGACCTTCACCATTGAGACGACGACCGTGCCACAAGACGCGGTG
TCACGCTCGCAGCGGCGAGGCAGGACTGGTAGGGGCAGGATGGGCATTTACAGGTTTGTGACTCCAGGAG
AACGGCCCTCGGGCATGTTCGATTCCTCGGTTCTGTGCGAGTGCTATGACGCGGGCTGTGCTTGGTACGA
GCTCACGCCCGCCGAGACCTCAGTTAGGTTGCGGGCTTACCTAAACACACCAGGGTTGCCCGTCTGCCAG
GACCATCTGGAGTTCTGGGAGAGCGTCTTTACAGGCCTCACCCACATAGACGCCCATTTCTTGTCCCAGA
CTAAGCAGGCAGGAGACAACTTCCCCTACCTGGTAGCATACCAGGCTACGGTGTGCGCCAGGGCTCAGGC
TCCACCTCCATCGTGGGACCAAATGTGGAAGTGTCTCATACGGCTAAAGCCTACGCTGCACGGGCCAACG
CCCCTGCTGTATAGGCTGGGAGCCGTTCAAAACGAGGTTACTACCACACACCCCATAACCAAATACATCA
TGGCATGCATGTCGGCTGACCTGGAGGTCGTCACGAGCACCTGGGTGCTGGTAGGCGGAGTCCTAGCAGC
TCTGGCCGCGTATTGCCTGACAACAGGCAGCGTGGTCATTGTGGGCAGGATCATCTTGTCCGGAAAGCCG
GCCATCATTCCCGACAGGGAAGTCCTTTACCGGGAGTTCGATGAAATGGAAGAGTGCTGAGCGGCCGCGC
CGGCGGGCCCGAATTCTACCGGGTAGGGGAGGCGCTTTTCCCAAGGCAGTCTGGAGCATGCGCTTTAGCA
GCCCCGCTGGGCACTTGGCGCTACACAAGTGGCCTCTGGCCTCGCACACATTCCACATCCACCGGTAGGC
GCCAACCGGCTCCGTTCTTTGGTGGCCCCTTCGCGCCACCTTCTACTCCTCCCCTAGTCAGGAAGTTCCC
CCCCGCCCCGCAGCTCGCGTCGTGCAGGACGTGACAAATGGAAGTAGCACGTCTCACTAGTCTCGTGCAG
ATGGACAGCACCGCTGAGCAATGGAAGCGGGTAGGCCTTTGGGGCAGCGGCCAATAGCAGCTTTGCTCCT
TCGCTTTCTGGGCTCAGAGGCTGGGAAGGGGTGGGTCCGGGGGNGCTCAGGGGCGGGCTCAGGGGCGGGG
CGGGCGCCCGAAGGTCCTCCGGAGGCCCGGCATTCTGCACGCTTCAAAAGCGCACGTCTGCCGCGCTGTT
CTCCTCTTCCTCATCTCCGGGCCTTTCGACCTGCAGCCCAAGCTTACCATGACCGAGTACAAGCCCACGG
TGCGCCTCGCCACCCGCGACGACGTCCCCAGGGCCGTACGCACCCTCGCCGCCGCGTTCGCCGACTACCC
CGCCACGCGCCACACCGTCGATCCGGACCGCCACATCGAGCGGGTCACCGAGCTGCAAGAACTCTTCCTC
ACGCGCGTCGGGCTCGACATCGGCAAGGTGTGGGTCGCGGACGACGGCGCCGCGGTGGCGGTCTGGACCA
CGCCGGAGAGCGTCGAAGCGGGGGCGGTGTTCGCCGAGATCGGCCCGCGCATGGCCGAGTTGAGCGGTTC
CCGGCTGGCCGCGCAGCAACAGATGGAAGGCCTCCTGGCGCCGCACCGGCCCAAGGAGCCCGCGTGGTTC
CTGGCCACCGTCGGCGTCTCGCCCGACCACCAGGGCAAGGGTCTGGGCAGCGCCGTCGTGCTCCCCGGAG
TGGAGGCGGCCGAGCGCGCCGGGGTGCCCGCCTTCCTGGAGACCTCCGCGCCCCGCAACCTCCCCTTCTA
CGAGCGGCTCGGCTTCACCGTCACCGCCGACGTCGAGGTGCCCGAAGGACCGCGCACCTGGTGCATGACC
CGCAAGCCCGGTGCCTGACGCCCGCCCCACGACCCGCAGCGCCCGACCGAAAGGAGCGCACGACCCCATG
CATCGGCGTCTCGAGATATCAGTGGTCCAGGCTCTAGTTTTGACTCAACAATATCACCAGCTGAAGCCTA
TAGAGTACGAGCCATAGATAAAATAAAAGATTTTATTTAGTCTCCAGAAAAAGGGGGGAATGAAAGACCC
CACCTGTAGGTTTGGCAAGCTAGCTTAAGTAACGCCATTTTGCAAGGCATGGAAAAATACATAACTGAGA
ATAGAGAAGTTCAGATCAAGGTCAGGAACAGATGGAACAGGGTCGACCCTAGAGAACCATCAGATGTTTC
CAGGGTGCCCCAAGGACCTGAAATGACCCTGTGCCTTATTTGAACTAACCAATCAGTTCGCTTCTCGCTT
CTGTTCGCGCGCTTCTGCTCCCCGAGCTCAATAAAAGAGCCCACAACCCCTCACTCGGGGCGCCAGTCCT
CCGATTGACTGAGTCGCCCGGGTACCCGTGTATCCAATAAACCCTCTTGCAGTTGCATCCGACTTGTGGT
CTCGCTGTTCCTTGGGAGGGTCTCCTCTGAGTGATTGACTACCCGTCAGCGGGGGTCTTTCATTTGGGGG
CTCGTCCGGGATCGGGAGACCCCTGCCCAGGGACCACCGACCCACCACCGGGAGGTAAGCTGGCTGCCTC
GCGCGTTTCGGTGATGACGGTGAAAACCTCTGACACATGCAGCTCCCGGAGACGGTCACAGCTTGTCTGT
AAGCGGATGCCGGGAGCAGACAAGCCCGTCAGGGCGCGTCAGCGGGTGTTGGCGGGTGTCGGGGCGCAGC
CATGACCCAGTCACGTAGCGATAGCGGAGTGTAGATCCGGCTGTGGAATGTGTGTCAGTTAGGGTGTGGA
AAGTCCCCAGGCTCCCCAGCAGGCAGAAGTATGCAAAGCATGCATCTCAATTAGTCAGCAACCAGGTGTG
GAAAGTCCCCAGGCTCCCCAGCAGGCAGAAGTATGCAAAGCATGCATCTCAATTAGTCAGCAACCATAGT
CCCGCCCCTAACTCCGCCCATCCCGCCCCTAACTCCGCCCAGTTCCGCCCATTCTCCGCCCCATGGCTGA
CTAATTTTTTTTATTTATGCAGAGGCCGAGGCCGCCTCGGCCTCTGAGCTATTCCAGAAGTAGTGAGGAG
GCTTTTTTGGAGGCCTAGGCTTTTGCAAAAAGCTTACTGGCTTAACTATGCGGCATCAGAGCAGATTGTA
CTGAGAGTGCACCATATGCGGTGTGAAATACCGCACAGATGCGTAAGGAGAAAATACCGCATCAGGCGCT
CTTCCGCTTCCTCGCTCACTGACTCGCTGCGCTCGGTCGTTCGGCTGCGGCGAGCGGTATCAGCTCACTC
AAAGGCGGTAATACGGTTATCCACAGAATCAGGGGATAACGCAGGAAAGAACATGTGAGCAAAAGGCCAG
CAAAAGGCCAGGAACCGTAAAAAGGCCGCGTTGCTGGCGTTTTTCCATAGGCTCCGCCCCCCTGACGAGC
ATCACAAAAATCGACGCTCAAGTCAGAGGTGGCGAAACCCGACAGGACTATAAAGATACCAGGCGTTTCC
CCCTGGAAGCTCCCTCGTGCGCTCTCCTGTTCCGACCCTGCCGCTTACCGGATACCTGTCCGCCTTTCTC
CCTTCGGGAAGCGTGGCGCTTTCTCATAGCTCACGCTGTAGGTATCTCAGTTCGGTGTAGGTCGTTCGCT
CCAAGCTGGGCTGTGTGCACGAACCCCCCGTTCAGCCCGACCGCTGCGCCTTATCCGGTAACTATCGTCT
TGAGTCCAACCCGGTAAGACACGACTTATCGCCACTGGCAGCAGCCACTGGTAACAGGATTAGCAGAGCG
AGGTATGTAGGCGGTGCTACAGAGTTCTTGAAGTGGTGGCCTAACTACGGCTACACTAGAAGGACAGTAT
TTGGTATCTGCGCTCTGCTGAAGCCAGTTACCTTCGGAAAAAGAGTTGGTAGCTCTTGATCCGGCAAACA
AACCACCGCTGGTAGCGGTGGTTTTTTTGTTTGCAAGCAGCAGATTACGCGCAGAAAAAAAGGATCTCAA
GAAGATCCTTTGATCTTTTCTACGGGGTCTGACGCTCAGTGGAACGAAAACTCACGTTAAGGGATTTTGG
TCATGAGATTATCAAAAAGGATCTTCACCTAGATCCTTTTAAATTAAAAATGAAGTTTTAAATCAATCTA
AAGTATATATGAGTAAACTTGGTCTGACAGTTACCAATGCTTAATCAGTGAGGCACCTATCTCAGCGATC
TGTCTATTTCGTTCATCCATAGTTGCCTGACTCCCCGTCGTGTAGATAACTACGATACGGGAGGGCTTAC
CATCTGGCCCCAGTGCTGCAATGATACCGCGAGACCCACGCTCACCGGCTCCAGATTTATCAGCAATAAA
CCAGCCAGCCGGAAGGGCCGAGCGCAGAAGTGGTCCTGCAACTTTATCCGCCTCCATCCAGTCTATTAAT
TGTTGCCGGGAAGCTAGAGTAAGTAGTTCGCCAGTTAATAGTTTGCGCAACGTTGTTGCCATTGCTGCAG
GCATCGTGGTGTCACGCTCGTCGTTTGGTATGGCTTCATTCAGCTCCGGTTCCCAACGATCAAGGCGAGT
TACATGATCCCCCATGTTGTGCAAAAAAGCGGTTAGCTCCTTCGGTCCTCCGATCGTTGTCAGAAGTAAG
TTGGCCGCAGTGTTATCACTCATGGTTATGGCAGCACTGCATAATTCTCTTACTGTCATGCCATCCGTAA
GATGCTTTTCTGTGACTGGTGAGTACTCAACCAAGTCATTCTGAGAATAGTGTATGCGGCGACCGAGTTG
CTCTTGCCCGGCGTCAACACGGGATAATACCGCGCCACATAGCAGAACTTTAAAAGTGCTCATCATTGGA
AAACGTTCTTCGGGGCGAAAACTCTCAAGGATCTTACCGCTGTTGAGATCCAGTTCGATGTAACCCACTC
GTGCACCCAACTGATCTTCAGCATCTTTTACTTTCACCAGCGTTTCTGGGTGAGCAAAAACAGGAAGGCA
AAATGCCGCAAAAAAGGGAATAAGGGCGACACGGAAATGTTGAATACTCATACTCTTCCTTTTTCAATAT
TATTGAAGCATTTATCAGGGTTATTGTCTCATGAGCGGATACATATTTGAATGTATTTAGAAAAATAAAC
AAATAGGGGTTCCGCGCACATTTCCCCGAAAAGTGCCACCTGACGTCTAAGAAACCATTATTATCATGAC
ATTAACCTATAAAAATAGGCGTATCACGAGGCCCTTTCGTCTTCAAGAATTAGCTTGGCCATTGCATACG
TTGTATCCATATCATAATATGTACATTTATATTGGCTCATGTCCAACATTACCGCCATGTTGACATTGAT
TATTGACTAGTTATTAATAGTAATCAATTACGGGGTCATTAG
